Addgene plasmid #250524: pLenti-Cas9-T2A-mNeonGreen-2-bc6
Purpose: Expresses Cas9 and mNeonGreen. Barcode is added to the vector.
Depositing lab: James Eshleman. Depositing organization: Johns Hopkins University and School of Medicine. Publication: Mechanism of delayed cell death following simultaneous CRISPR-Cas9 targeting in pancreatic cancers. Teh SSK, Halper-Stromberg E, Morsberger L, Bennett A, Bowland K, Skaist A, Cai F, Liang H, Hruban RH, Roberts NJ, Scharpf RB, Zou YS, Eshleman JR. bioRxiv [Preprint]. 2023 Apr 5:2023.04.03.535384. doi: 10.1101/2023.04.03.535384. PubMed 37066222.
Backbone
  Vector backbone: pLenti_Cas9_T2A_mNeonGreen_P2A_blasticidin
  Backbone manufacturer: James Eshleman, Addgene plasmid #211471
  Backbone size w/o insert (bp): 13723
  Total vector size (bp): 13736
  Vector type: Mammalian Expression, Lentiviral, CRISPR
  Selectable markers: Blasticidin
Growth in bacteria
  Bacterial resistance: Ampicillin, 100 μg/mL
  Growth temperature: 37°C
  Growth strain: NEB Stable
  Copy number: Unknown
Gene/Insert
  Gene/Insert name: M13F-AATTGGCC
  Species: Synthetic
  Insert size (bp): 24
  Cloning method: Restriction Enzyme; 5′ cloning site ClaI (destroyed during cloning); 3′ cloning site XhoI (not destroyed)
  Sequencing primers: 5′ M13F: GTAAAACGACGGCCAG
Terms and licenses: Academic/Nonprofit Terms; Industry Terms: Not Available to Industry
Depositor comments: Please visit https://doi.org/10.1101/2023.04.03.535384 for bioRxiv preprint.
How to cite: pLenti-Cas9-T2A-mNeonGreen-2-bc6 was a gift from James Eshleman (Addgene plasmid # 250524 ; http://n2t.net/addgene:250524 ; RRID:Addgene_250524)
