[The description below was written by a language model from this plasmid's Addgene catalogue record and pLannotate feature annotations shown in this document.]
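Description:
pLenti-Cas9-T2A-mNeonGreen-2-bc6 is a lentiviral transfer plasmid for mammalian expression of Streptococcus pyogenes Cas9 together with a green fluorescent reporter. It was derived from the pLenti_Cas9_T2A_mNeonGreen_P2A_blasticidin backbone by inserting a short synthetic barcode. In bacteria it is maintained through a high-copy ColE1/pUC-type origin and selected with ampicillin (AmpR). The backbone also carries an f1 origin and an SV40 promoter/origin plus EM7-driven BleoR cassette lying outside the viral region.

The packaged genome is arranged in the usual third-generation style. A CMV enhancer/promoter fused to a truncated HIV-1 5' LTR drives genomic RNA production in packaging cells. It is followed by the Ψ packaging signal with a partial gag fragment, the RRE for Rev-dependent nuclear export, and the cPPT/CTS. An EF-1α core promoter then drives a single open reading frame. The annotation software splits Cas9 into contiguous N- and C-terminal portions, which together represent the full-length nuclease, and this is followed by a nucleoplasmin NLS, mNeonGreen and blasticidin S deaminase. According to the plasmid and backbone names, these are separated by T2A and P2A self-cleaving peptides, although the peptides are not annotated in the feature table. A WPRE enhances transcript expression upstream of the truncated 3' LTR, with a bGH polyadenylation signal beyond it.

The insert is a 24 bp synthetic element combining an M13 forward primer site with a short barcode, cloned between ClaI (destroyed) and XhoI. It is not annotated, and its exact position is not given. Transduced cells can be selected with blasticidin or sorted by fluorescence, and the barcode presumably lets a given vector or cell population be identified. The associated study concerns CRISPR-Cas9 targeting in pancreatic cancer cells. The sequenced record (13,715 nt) is slightly shorter than the catalogued total size.
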