Features (pLannotate 1.2.2; 37 found; start..end, strand, type, name):
     58..456     +  CDS            BSD: blasticidin S deaminase; Aspergillus terreus BSD; confers resistance to blasticidin
    457..478     +  misc_feature   MCS (fragment): pBluescript multiple cloning site
    481..1069    +  misc_feature   WPRE: woodchuck hepatitis virus posttranscriptional regulatory element
   1006..1599    +  CDS            nef: NEF_HV1H2 - Experimental evidence at protein level: Swiss-Prot protein existence level 1. Extracellular Nef protein targets CD4(+) T-lymphocytes for apoptosis by interacting with CXCR4 surface receptors. From Human immunodeficiency virus type 1 group M subtype B (isolate HXB2) (HIV-1).
   1606..1786    +  LTR            5' LTR (truncated): truncated 5' long terminal repeat (LTR) from HIV-1
   1818..2042    +  polyA_signal   bGH poly(A) signal: bovine growth hormone polyadenylation signal
   2046..2067    +  promoter       SV40 promoter (fragment): SV40 enhancer and early promoter
   2088..2516    +  rep_origin     f1 ori (sequence partly withheld): f1 bacteriophage origin of replication; arrow indicates direction of (+) strand synthesis
   2543..2614    +  promoter       SV40 promoter (fragment): SV40 enhancer and early promoter
   2615..2686    +  promoter       SV40 promoter (fragment): SV40 enhancer and early promoter
   2690..2824    +  rep_origin     SV40 ori: SV40 origin of replication
   2886..2933    +  promoter       EM7 promoter: synthetic bacterial promoter&nbsp
   2952..3326    +  CDS            BleoR: antibiotic-binding protein; Sh ble from Streptoalloteichus hindustanus; confers resistance to bleomycin, phleomycin, and Zeocin™
   3336..3461    +  CDS            ble (fragment): BLE_KLEPN - Experimental evidence at protein level: Swiss-Prot protein existence level 1. Binding protein with a strong affinity to the bleomycin family of antibiotics. Binds to CL990; an antimitotic-antibiotic compound. From Klebsiella pneumoniae.
   3456..3577    +  polyA_signal   SV40 poly(A) signal: SV40 polyadenylation signal
   3648..3670    -  protein_bind   lac operator (fragment): The lac repressor binds to the lac operator to inhibit transcription in E. coli. This inhibition can be relieved by adding lactose or isopropyl-β-D-thiogalactopyranoside (IPTG). lac repressor encoded by lacI
   3674..3704    -  promoter       lac promoter: promoter for the E. coli lac operon
   3719..3740    -  protein_bind   CAP binding site: CAP binding activates transcription in the presence of cAMP. E. coli catabolite activator protein
   3753..3845    -  CDS            lacI (fragment): lac repressor; lacI; The lac repressor binds to the lac operator to inhibit transcription in E. coli. This inhibition can be relieved by adding lactose or isopropyl-β-D-thiogalactopyranoside (IPTG).
   4028..4616    -  rep_origin     ori: high-copy-number ColE1/pMB1/pBR322/pUC origin of replication
   4787..5647    -  CDS            AmpR: β-lactamase; bla; confers resistance to ampicillin, carbenicillin, and related antibiotics
   5648..5752    -  promoter       AmpR promoter: bla
   5811..5863    -  misc_feature   bom (fragment): basis of mobility region from pBR322
   6018..6397    +  enhancer       CMV enhancer: human cytomegalovirus immediate early enhancer
   6398..6597    +  promoter       CMV promoter: human cytomegalovirus (CMV) immediate early promoter
   6615..6795    +  LTR            5' LTR (truncated): truncated 5' long terminal repeat (LTR) from HIV-1
   6842..6967    +  misc_feature   HIV-1 Ψ: packaging signal of human immunodeficiency virus type 1
   6951..7314    +  CDS            HIV-1 gag (fragment): gag protein from human immunodeficiency virus 1; gag
   7460..7693    +  misc_feature   RRE: The Rev response element (RRE) of HIV-1 allows for Rev-dependent mRNA export from the nucleus to the cytoplasm.
   8070..8170    +  CDS            Rev (fragment): human immunodeficiency virus 1 (HIV-1) Rev protein; rev; enhances nuclear export of unspliced and incompletely spliced viral mRNAs
   8220..8337    +  misc_feature   cPPT/CTS: central polypurine tract and central termination sequence of HIV-1
   8386..8404    +  CDS            small t antigen (fragment): SV40 (simian virus 40) small t antigen
   8430..8641    +  promoter       EF-1α core promoter: core promoter for human elongation factor EF-1α
   8775..10376   +  CDS            Cas9(N): N-terminal portion of Streptococcus pyogenes Cas9 (Zetsche et al., 2015)
  10377..12875   +  CDS            Cas9(C): C-terminal portion of Streptococcus pyogenes Cas9 (Zetsche et al., 2015)
  12876..12923   +  CDS            nucleoplasmin NLS: bipartite nuclear localization signal from nucleoplasmin
  12984..13688   +  CDS            mNeonGreen: mNeonGreen is a basic (constitutively fluorescent) green/yellow fluorescent protein published in 2013, derived from Branchiostoma lanceolatum. It is reported to be a very rapidly-maturing monomer with moderate acid sensitivity.
>Addgene plasmid #250524 | pLenti-Cas9-T2A-mNeonGreen-2-bc6 | addgene full sequence | sequence record 497371 | Addgene NGS Result
GCAACAAACTTCTCTCTGCTGAAACAAGCCGGAGATGTCGAAGAGAATCCTGGACCGATGGCCAAGCCTT
TGTCTCAAGAAGAATCCACCCTCATTGAAAGAGCAACGGCTACAATCAACAGCATCCCCATCTCTGAAGA
CTACAGCGTCGCCAGCGCAGCTCTCTCTAGCGACGGCCGCATCTTCACTGGTGTCAATGTATATCATTTT
ACTGGGGGACCTTGTGCAGAACTCGTGGTGCTGGGCACTGCTGCTGCTGCGGCAGCTGGCAACCTGACTT
GTATCGTCGCGATCGGAAATGAGAACAGGGGCATCTTGAGCCCCTGCGGACGGTGCCGACAGGTGCTTCT
CGATCTGCATCCTGGGATCAAAGCCATAGTGAAGGACAGTGATGGACAGCCGACGGCAGTTGGGATTCGT
GAATTGCTGCCCTCTGGTTATGTGTGGGAGGGCTAAGAATTCGATATCAAGCTTATCGGTAATCAACCTC
TGGATTACAAAATTTGTGAAAGATTGACTGGTATTCTTAACTATGTTGCTCCTTTTACGCTATGTGGATA
CGCTGCTTTAATGCCTTTGTATCATGCTATTGCTTCCCGTATGGCTTTCATTTTCTCCTCCTTGTATAAA
TCCTGGTTGCTGTCTCTTTATGAGGAGTTGTGGCCCGTTGTCAGGCAACGTGGCGTGGTGTGCACTGTGT
TTGCTGACGCAACCCCCACTGGTTGGGGCATTGCCACCACCTGTCAGCTCCTTTCCGGGACTTTCGCTTT
CCCCCTCCCTATTGCCACGGCGGAACTCATCGCCGCCTGCCTTGCCCGCTGCTGGACAGGGGCTCGGCTG
TTGGGCACTGACAATTCCGTGGTGTTGTCGGGGAAATCATCGTCCTTTCCTTGGCTGCTCGCCTGTGTTG
CCACCTGGATTCTGCGCGGGACGTCCTTCTGCTACGTCCCTTCGGCCCTCAATCCAGCGGACCTTCCTTC
CCGCGGCCTGCTGCCGGCTCTGCGGCCTCTTCCGCGTCTTCGCCTTCGCCCTCAGACGAGTCGGATCTCC
CTTTGGGCCGCCTCCCCGCATCGGTAAAACGACGGCCAGAATTGGCCTCGAGACCTAGAAAAACATGGAG
CAATCACAAGTAGCAATACAGCAGCTACCAATGCTGATTGTGCCTGGCTAGAAGCACAAGAGGAGGAGGA
GGTGGGTTTTCCAGTCACACCTCAGGTACCTTTAAGACCAATGACTTACAAGGCAGCTGTAGATCTTAGC
CACTTTTTAAAAGAAAAGGGGGGACTGGAAGGGCTAATTCACTCCCAACGAAGACAAGATATCCTTGATC
TGTGGATCTACCACACACAAGGCTACTTCCCTGATTGGCAGAACTACACACCAGGGCCAGGGATCAGATA
TCCACTGACCTTTGGATGGTGCTACAAGCTAGTACCAGTTGAGCAAGAGAAGGTAGAAGAAGCCAATGAA
GGAGAGAACACCCGCTTGTTACACCCTGTGAGCCTGCATGGGATGGATGACCCGGAGAGAGAAGTATTAG
AGTGGAGGTTTGACAGCCGCCTAGCATTTCATCACATGGCCCGAGAGCTGCATCCGGACTGTACTGGGTC
TCTCTGGTTAGACCAGATCTGAGCCTGGGAGCTCTCTGGCTAACTAGGGAACCCACTGCTTAAGCCTCAA
TAAAGCTTGCCTTGAGTGCTTCAAGTAGTGTGTGCCCGTCTGTTGTGTGACTCTGGTAACTAGAGATCCC
TCAGACCCTTTTAGTCAGTGTGGAAAATCTCTAGCAGGGCCCGTTTAAACCCGCTGATCAGCCTCGACTG
TGCCTTCTAGTTGCCAGCCATCTGTTGTTTGCCCCTCCCCCGTGCCTTCCTTGACCCTGGAAGGTGCCAC
TCCCACTGTCCTTTCCTAATAAAATGAGGAAATTGCATCGCATTGTCTGAGTAGGTGTCATTCTATTCTG
GGGGGTGGGGTGGGGCAGGACAGCAAGGGGGAGGATTGGGAAGACAATAGCAGGCATGCTGGGGATGCGG
TGGGCTCTATGGCTTCTGAGGCGGAAAGAACCAGCTGGGGCTCTAGGGGGTATCCCC
[124 nt withheld, positions 2088-2211]
C
[91 nt withheld, positions 2213-2303]
A
[49 nt withheld, positions 2305-2353]
CCTTTGACGTTGGAGTCCACGTTCTTTAATAGTGGACTCTTGTTCCAAACTGGAACAACACTCAACCCTA
TCTCGGTCTATTCTTTTGATTTATAAGGGATTTTGCCGATTTCGGCCTATTGGTTAAAAAATGAGCTGAT
TTAACAAAAATTTAACGCGAATTAATTCTGTGGAATGTGTGTCAGTTAGGGTGTGGAAAGTCCCCAGGCT
CCCCAGCAGGCAGAAGTATGCAAAGCATGCATCTCAATTAGTCAGCAACCAGGTGTGGAAAGTCCCCAGG
CTCCCCAGCAGGCAGAAGTATGCAAAGCATGCATCTCAATTAGTCAGCAACCATAGTCCCGCCCCTAACT
CCGCCCAGTTCCGCCCATTCTCCGCCCCATGGCTGACTAATTTTTTTTATTTATGCAGAGGCCGAGGCCG
CCTCTGCCTCTGAGCTATTCCAGAAGTAGTGAGGAGGCTTTTTTGGAGGCCTAGGCTTTTGCAAAAAGCT
CCCGGGAGCTTGTATATCCATTTTCGGATCTGATCAGCACGTGTTGACAATTAATCATCGGCATAGTATA
TCGGCATAGTATAATACGACAAGGTGAGGAACTAAACCATGGCCAAGTTGACCAGTGCCGTTCCGGTGCT
CACCGCGCGCGACGTCGCCGGAGCGGTCGAGTTCTGGACCGACCGGCTCGGGTTCTCCCGGGACTTCGTG
GAGGACGACTTCGCCGGTGTGGTCCGGGACGACGTGACCCTGTTCATCAGCGCGGTCCAGGACCAGGTGG
TGCCGGACAACACCCTGGCCTGGGTGTGGGTGCGCGGCCTGGACGAGCTGTACGCCGAGTGGTCGGAGGT
CGTGTCCACGAACTTCCGGGACGCCTCCGGGCCGGCCATGACCGAGATCGGCGAGCAGCCGTGGGGGCGG
GAGTTCGCCCTGCGCGACCCGGCCGGCAACTGCGTGCACTTCGTGGCCGAGGAGCAGGACTGACACGTGC
TACGAGATTTCGATTCCACCGCCGCCTTCTATGAAAGGTTGGGCTTCGGAATCGTTTTCCGGGACGCCGG
CTGGATGATCCTCCAGCGCGGGGATCTCATGCTGGAGTTCTTCGCCCACCCCAACTTGTTTATTGCAGCT
TATAATGGTTACAAATAAAGCAATAGCATCACAAATTTCACAAATAAAGCATTTTTTTCACTGCATTCTA
GTTGTGGTTTGTCCAAACTCATCAATGTATCTTATCATGTCTGTATACCGTCGACCTCTAGCTAGAGCTT
GGCGTAATCATGGTCATAGCTGTTTCCTGTGTGAAATTGTTATCCGCTCACAATTCCACACAACATACGA
GCCGGAAGCATAAAGTGTAAAGCCTGGGGTGCCTAATGAGTGAGCTAACTCACATTAATTGCGTTGCGCT
CACTGCCCGCTTTCCAGTCGGGAAACCTGTCGTGCCAGCTGCATTAATGAATCGGCCAACGCGCGGGGAG
AGGCGGTTTGCGTATTGGGCGCTCTTCCGCTTCCTCGCTCACTGACTCGCTGCGCTCGGTCGTTCGGCTG
CGGCGAGCGGTATCAGCTCACTCAAAGGCGGTAATACGGTTATCCACAGAATCAGGGGATAACGCAGGAA
AGAACATGTGAGCAAAAGGCCAGCAAAAGGCCAGGAACCGTAAAAAGGCCGCGTTGCTGGCGTTTTTCCA
TAGGCTCCGCCCCCCTGACGAGCATCACAAAAATCGACGCTCAAGTCAGAGGTGGCGAAACCCGACAGGA
CTATAAAGATACCAGGCGTTTCCCCCTGGAAGCTCCCTCGTGCGCTCTCCTGTTCCGACCCTGCCGCTTA
CCGGATACCTGTCCGCCTTTCTCCCTTCGGGAAGCGTGGCGCTTTCTCATAGCTCACGCTGTAGGTATCT
CAGTTCGGTGTAGGTCGTTCGCTCCAAGCTGGGCTGTGTGCACGAACCCCCCGTTCAGCCCGACCGCTGC
GCCTTATCCGGTAACTATCGTCTTGAGTCCAACCCGGTAAGACACGACTTATCGCCACTGGCAGCAGCCA
CTGGTAACAGGATTAGCAGAGCGAGGTATGTAGGCGGTGCTACAGAGTTCTTGAAGTGGTGGCCTAACTA
CGGCTACACTAGAAGAACAGTATTTGGTATCTGCGCTCTGCTGAAGCCAGTTACCTTCGGAAAAAGAGTT
GGTAGCTCTTGATCCGGCAAACAAACCACCGCTGGTAGCGGTGGTTTTTTTGTTTGCAAGCAGCAGATTA
CGCGCAGAAAAAAAGGATCTCAAGAAGATCCTTTGATCTTTTCTACGGGGTCTGACGCTCAGTGGAACGA
AAACTCACGTTAAGGGATTTTGGTCATGAGATTATCAAAAAGGATCTTCACCTAGATCCTTTTAAATTAA
AAATGAAGTTTTAAATCAATCTAAAGTATATATGAGTAAACTTGGTCTGACAGTTACCAATGCTTAATCA
GTGAGGCACCTATCTCAGCGATCTGTCTATTTCGTTCATCCATAGTTGCCTGACTCCCCGTCGTGTAGAT
AACTACGATACGGGAGGGCTTACCATCTGGCCCCAGTGCTGCAATGATACCGCGAGACCCACGCTCACCG
GCTCCAGATTTATCAGCAATAAACCAGCCAGCCGGAAGGGCCGAGCGCAGAAGTGGTCCTGCAACTTTAT
CCGCCTCCATCCAGTCTATTAATTGTTGCCGGGAAGCTAGAGTAAGTAGTTCGCCAGTTAATAGTTTGCG
CAACGTTGTTGCCATTGCTACAGGCATCGTGGTGTCACGCTCGTCGTTTGGTATGGCTTCATTCAGCTCC
GGTTCCCAACGATCAAGGCGAGTTACATGATCCCCCATGTTGTGCAAAAAAGCGGTTAGCTCCTTCGGTC
CTCCGATCGTTGTCAGAAGTAAGTTGGCCGCAGTGTTATCACTCATGGTTATGGCAGCACTGCATAATTC
TCTTACTGTCATGCCATCCGTAAGATGCTTTTCTGTGACTGGTGAGTACTCAACCAAGTCATTCTGAGAA
TAGTGTATGCGGCGACCGAGTTGCTCTTGCCCGGCGTCAATACGGGATAATACCGCGCCACATAGCAGAA
CTTTAAAAGTGCTCATCATTGGAAAACGTTCTTCGGGGCGAAAACTCTCAAGGATCTTACCGCTGTTGAG
ATCCAGTTCGATGTAACCCACTCGTGCACCCAACTGATCTTCAGCATCTTTTACTTTCACCAGCGTTTCT
GGGTGAGCAAAAACAGGAAGGCAAAATGCCGCAAAAAAGGGAATAAGGGCGACACGGAAATGTTGAATAC
TCATACTCTTCCTTTTTCAATATTATTGAAGCATTTATCAGGGTTATTGTCTCATGAGCGGATACATATT
TGAATGTATTTAGAAAAATAAACAAATAGGGGTTCCGCGCACATTTCCCCGAAAAGTGCCACCTGACGTC
GACGGATCGGGAGATCTCCCGATCCCCTATGGTGCACTCTCAGTACAATCTGCTCTGATGCCGCATAGTT
AAGCCAGTATCTGCTCCCTGCTTGTGTGTTGGAGGTCGCTGAGTAGTGCGCGAGCAAAATTTAAGCTACA
ACAAGGCAAGGCTTGACCGACAATTGCATGAAGAATCTGCTTAGGGTTAGGCGTTTTGCGCTGCTTCGCG
ATGTACGGGCCAGATATACGCGTTGACATTGATTATTGACTAGTTATTAATAGTAATCAATTACGGGGTC
ATTAGTTCATAGCCCATATATGGAGTTCCGCGTTACATAACTTACGGTAAATGGCCCGCCTGGCTGACCG
CCCAACGACCCCCGCCCATTGACGTCAATAATGACGTATGTTCCCATAGTAACGCCAATAGGGACTTTCC
ATTGACGTCAATGGGTGGAGTATTTACGGTAAACTGCCCACTTGGCAGTACATCAAGTGTATCATATGCC
AAGTACGCCCCCTATTGACGTCAATGACGGTAAATGGCCCGCCTGGCATTATGCCCAGTACATGACCTTA
TGGGACTTTCCTACTTGGCAGTACATCTACGTATTAGTCATCGCTATTACCATGGTGATGCGGTTTTGGC
AGTACATCAATGGGCGTGGATAGCGGTTTGACTCACGGGGATTTCCAAGTCTCCACCCCATTGACGTCAA
TGGGAGTTTGTTTTGGCACCAAAATCAACGGGACTTTCCAAAATGTCGTAACAACTCCGCCCCATTGACG
CAAATGGGCGGTAGGCGTGTACGGTGGGAGGTCTATATAAGCAGCGCGTTTTGCCTGTACTGGGTCTCTC
TGGTTAGACCAGATCTGAGCCTGGGAGCTCTCTGGCTAACTAGGGAACCCACTGCTTAAGCCTCAATAAA
GCTTGCCTTGAGTGCTTCAAGTAGTGTGTGCCCGTCTGTTGTGTGACTCTGGTAACTAGAGATCCCTCAG
ACCCTTTTAGTCAGTGTGGAAAATCTCTAGCAGTGGCGCCCGAACAGGGACTTGAAAGCGAAAGGGAAAC
CAGAGGAGCTCTCTCGACGCAGGACTCGGCTTGCTGAAGCGCGCACGGCAAGAGGCGAGGGGCGGCGACT
GGTGAGTACGCCAAAAATTTTGACTAGCGGAGGCTAGAAGGAGAGAGATGGGTGCGAGAGCGTCAGTATT
AAGCGGGGGAGAATTAGATCGCGATGGGAAAAAATTCGGTTAAGGCCAGGGGGAAAGAAAAAATATAAAT
TAAAACATATAGTATGGGCAAGCAGGGAGCTAGAACGATTCGCAGTTAATCCTGGCCTGTTAGAAACATC
AGAAGGCTGTAGACAAATACTGGGACAGCTACAACCATCCCTTCAGACAGGATCAGAAGAACTTAGATCA
TTATATAATACAGTAGCAACCCTCTATTGTGTGCATCAAAGGATAGAGATAAAAGACACCAAGGAAGCTT
TAGACAAGATAGAGGAAGAGCAAAACAAAAGTAAGACCACCGCACAGCAAGCGGCCGCTGATCTTCAGAC
CTGGAGGAGGAGATATGAGGGACAATTGGAGAAGTGAATTATATAAATATAAAGTAGTAAAAATTGAACC
ATTAGGAGTAGCACCCACCAAGGCAAAGAGAAGAGTGGTGCAGAGAGAAAAAAGAGCAGTGGGAATAGGA
GCTTTGTTCCTTGGGTTCTTGGGAGCAGCAGGAAGCACTATGGGCGCAGCGTCAATGACGCTGACGGTAC
AGGCCAGACAATTATTGTCTGGTATAGTGCAGCAGCAGAACAATTTGCTGAGGGCTATTGAGGCGCAACA
GCATCTGTTGCAACTCACAGTCTGGGGCATCAAGCAGCTCCAGGCAAGAATCCTGGCTGTGGAAAGATAC
CTAAAGGATCAACAGCTCCTGGGGATTTGGGGTTGCTCTGGAAAACTCATTTGCACCACTGCTGTGCCTT
GGAATGCTAGTTGGAGTAATAAATCTCTGGAACAGATTTGGAATCACACGACCTGGATGGAGTGGGACAG
AGAAATTAACAATTACACAAGCTTAATACACTCCTTAATTGAAGAATCGCAAAACCAGCAAGAAAAGAAT
GAACAAGAATTATTGGAATTAGATAAATGGGCAAGTTTGTGGAATTGGTTTAACATAACAAATTGGCTGT
GGTATATAAAATTATTCATAATGATAGTAGGAGGCTTGGTAGGTTTAAGAATAGTTTTTGCTGTACTTTC
TATAGTGAATAGAGTTAGGCAGGGATATTCACCATTATCGTTTCAGACCCACCTCCCAACCCCGAGGGGA
CCCGACAGGCCCGAAGGAATAGAAGAAGAAGGTGGAGAGAGAGACAGAGACAGATCCATTCGATTAGTGA
ACGGATCGGCACTGCGTGCGCCAATTCTGCAGACAAATGGCAGTATTCATCCACAATTTTAAAAGAAAAG
GGGGGATTGGGGGGTACAGTGCAGGGGAAAGAATAGTAGACATAATAGCAACAGACATACAAACTAAAGA
ATTACAAAAACAAATTACAAAAATTCAAAATTTTCGGGTTTATTACAGGGACAGCAGAGATCCAGTTTGG
TTAATTAGCTAGCTAGGTCTTGAAAGGAGTGGGAATTGGCTCCGGTGCCCGTCAGTGGGCAGAGCGCACA
TCGCCCACAGTCCCCGAGAAGTTGGGGGGAGGGGTCGGCAATTGATCCGGTGCCTAGAGAAGGTGGCGCG
GGGTAAACTGGGAAAGTGATGTCGTGTACTGGCTCCGCCTTTTTCCCGAGGGTGGGGGAGAACCGTATAT
AAGTGCAGTAGTCGCCGTGAACGTTCTTTTTCGCAACGGGTTTGCCGCCAGAACACAGGACCGGTGCCAC
CATGGACTATAAGGACCACGACGGAGACTACAAGGATCATGATATTGATTACAAAGACGATGACGATAAG
ATGGCCCCAAAGAAGAAGCGGAAGGTCGGTATCCACGGAGTCCCAGCAGCCGACAAGAAGTACAGCATCG
GCCTGGACATCGGCACCAACTCTGTGGGCTGGGCCGTGATCACCGACGAGTACAAGGTGCCCAGCAAGAA
ATTCAAGGTGCTGGGCAACACCGACCGGCACAGCATCAAGAAGAACCTGATCGGAGCCCTGCTGTTCGAC
AGCGGCGAAACAGCCGAGGCCACCCGGCTGAAGAGAACCGCCAGAAGAAGATACACCAGACGGAAGAACC
GGATCTGCTATCTGCAAGAGATCTTCAGCAACGAGATGGCCAAGGTGGACGACAGCTTCTTCCACAGACT
GGAAGAGTCCTTCCTGGTGGAAGAGGATAAGAAGCACGAGCGGCACCCCATCTTCGGCAACATCGTGGAC
GAGGTGGCCTACCACGAGAAGTACCCCACCATCTACCACCTGAGAAAGAAACTGGTGGACAGCACCGACA
AGGCCGACCTGCGGCTGATCTATCTGGCCCTGGCCCACATGATCAAGTTCCGGGGCCACTTCCTGATCGA
GGGCGACCTGAACCCCGACAACAGCGACGTGGACAAGCTGTTCATCCAGCTGGTGCAGACCTACAACCAG
CTGTTCGAGGAAAACCCCATCAACGCCAGCGGCGTGGACGCCAAGGCCATCCTGTCTGCCAGACTGAGCA
AGAGCAGACGGCTGGAAAATCTGATCGCCCAGCTGCCCGGCGAGAAGAAGAATGGCCTGTTCGGAAACCT
GATTGCCCTGAGCCTGGGCCTGACCCCCAACTTCAAGAGCAACTTCGACCTGGCCGAGGATGCCAAACTG
CAGCTGAGCAAGGACACCTACGACGACGACCTGGACAACCTGCTGGCCCAGATCGGCGACCAGTACGCCG
ACCTGTTTCTGGCCGCCAAGAACCTGTCCGACGCCATCCTGCTGAGCGACATCCTGAGAGTGAACACCGA
GATCACCAAGGCCCCCCTGAGCGCCTCTATGATCAAGAGATACGACGAGCACCACCAGGACCTGACCCTG
CTGAAAGCTCTCGTGCGGCAGCAGCTGCCTGAGAAGTACAAAGAGATTTTCTTCGACCAGAGCAAGAACG
GCTACGCCGGCTACATTGACGGCGGAGCCAGCCAGGAAGAGTTCTACAAGTTCATCAAGCCCATCCTGGA
AAAGATGGACGGCACCGAGGAACTGCTCGTGAAGCTGAACAGAGAGGACCTGCTGCGGAAGCAGCGGACC
TTCGACAACGGCAGCATCCCCCACCAGATCCACCTGGGAGAGCTGCACGCCATTCTGCGGCGGCAGGAAG
ATTTTTACCCATTCCTGAAGGACAACCGGGAAAAGATCGAGAAGATCCTGACCTTCCGCATCCCCTACTA
CGTGGGCCCTCTGGCCAGGGGAAACAGCAGATTCGCCTGGATGACCAGAAAGAGCGAGGAAACCATCACC
CCCTGGAACTTCGAGGAAGTGGTGGACAAGGGCGCTTCCGCCCAGAGCTTCATCGAGCGGATGACCAACT
TCGATAAGAACCTGCCCAACGAGAAGGTGCTGCCCAAGCACAGCCTGCTGTACGAGTACTTCACCGTGTA
TAACGAGCTGACCAAAGTGAAATACGTGACCGAGGGAATGAGAAAGCCCGCCTTCCTGAGCGGCGAGCAG
AAAAAGGCCATCGTGGACCTGCTGTTCAAGACCAACCGGAAAGTGACCGTGAAGCAGCTGAAAGAGGACT
ACTTCAAGAAAATCGAGTGCTTCGACTCCGTGGAAATCTCCGGCGTGGAAGATCGGTTCAACGCCTCCCT
GGGCACATACCACGATCTGCTGAAAATTATCAAGGACAAGGACTTCCTGGACAATGAGGAAAACGAGGAC
ATTCTGGAAGATATCGTGCTGACCCTGACACTGTTTGAGGACAGAGAGATGATCGAGGAACGGCTGAAAA
CCTATGCCCACCTGTTCGACGACAAAGTGATGAAGCAGCTGAAGCGGCGGAGATACACCGGCTGGGGCAG
GCTGAGCCGGAAGCTGATCAACGGCATCCGGGACAAGCAGTCCGGCAAGACAATCCTGGATTTCCTGAAG
TCCGACGGCTTCGCCAACAGAAACTTCATGCAGCTGATCCACGACGACAGCCTGACCTTTAAAGAGGACA
TCCAGAAAGCCCAGGTGTCCGGCCAGGGCGATAGCCTGCACGAGCACATTGCCAATCTGGCCGGCAGCCC
CGCCATTAAGAAGGGCATCCTGCAGACAGTGAAGGTGGTGGACGAGCTCGTGAAAGTGATGGGCCGGCAC
AAGCCCGAGAACATCGTGATCGAAATGGCCAGAGAGAACCAGACCACCCAGAAGGGACAGAAGAACAGCC
GCGAGAGAATGAAGCGGATCGAAGAGGGCATCAAAGAGCTGGGCAGCCAGATCCTGAAAGAACACCCCGT
GGAAAACACCCAGCTGCAGAACGAGAAGCTGTACCTGTACTACCTGCAGAATGGGCGGGATATGTACGTG
GACCAGGAACTGGACATCAACCGGCTGTCCGACTACGATGTGGACCATATCGTGCCTCAGAGCTTTCTGA
AGGACGACTCCATCGACAACAAGGTGCTGACCAGAAGCGACAAGAACCGGGGCAAGAGCGACAACGTGCC
CTCCGAAGAGGTCGTGAAGAAGATGAAGAACTACTGGCGGCAGCTGCTGAACGCCAAGCTGATTACCCAG
AGAAAGTTCGACAATCTGACCAAGGCCGAGAGAGGCGGCCTGAGCGAACTGGATAAGGCCGGCTTCATCA
AGAGACAGCTGGTGGAAACCCGGCAGATCACAAAGCACGTGGCACAGATCCTGGACTCCCGGATGAACAC
TAAGTACGACGAGAATGACAAGCTGATCCGGGAAGTGAAAGTGATCACCCTGAAGTCCAAGCTGGTGTCC
GATTTCCGGAAGGATTTCCAGTTTTACAAAGTGCGCGAGATCAACAACTACCACCACGCCCACGACGCCT
ACCTGAACGCCGTCGTGGGAACCGCCCTGATCAAAAAGTACCCTAAGCTGGAAAGCGAGTTCGTGTACGG
CGACTACAAGGTGTACGACGTGCGGAAGATGATCGCCAAGAGCGAGCAGGAAATCGGCAAGGCTACCGCC
AAGTACTTCTTCTACAGCAACATCATGAACTTTTTCAAGACCGAGATTACCCTGGCCAACGGCGAGATCC
GGAAGCGGCCTCTGATCGAGACAAACGGCGAAACCGGGGAGATCGTGTGGGATAAGGGCCGGGATTTTGC
CACCGTGCGGAAAGTGCTGAGCATGCCCCAAGTGAATATCGTGAAAAAGACCGAGGTGCAGACAGGCGGC
TTCAGCAAAGAGTCTATCCTGCCCAAGAGGAACAGCGATAAGCTGATCGCCAGAAAGAAGGACTGGGACC
CTAAGAAGTACGGCGGCTTCGACAGCCCCACCGTGGCCTATTCTGTGCTGGTGGTGGCCAAAGTGGAAAA
GGGCAAGTCCAAGAAACTGAAGAGTGTGAAAGAGCTGCTGGGGATCACCATCATGGAAAGAAGCAGCTTC
GAGAAGAATCCCATCGACTTTCTGGAAGCCAAGGGCTACAAAGAAGTGAAAAAGGACCTGATCATCAAGC
TGCCTAAGTACTCCCTGTTCGAGCTGGAAAACGGCCGGAAGAGAATGCTGGCCTCTGCCGGCGAACTGCA
GAAGGGAAACGAACTGGCCCTGCCCTCCAAATATGTGAACTTCCTGTACCTGGCCAGCCACTATGAGAAG
CTGAAGGGCTCCCCCGAGGATAATGAGCAGAAACAGCTGTTTGTGGAACAGCACAAGCACTACCTGGACG
AGATCATCGAGCAGATCAGCGAGTTCTCCAAGAGAGTGATCCTGGCCGACGCTAATCTGGACAAAGTGCT
GTCCGCCTACAACAAGCACCGGGATAAGCCCATCAGAGAGCAGGCCGAGAATATCATCCACCTGTTTACC
CTGACCAATCTGGGAGCCCCTGCCGCCTTCAAGTACTTTGACACCACCATCGACCGGAAGAGGTACACCA
GCACCAAAGAGGTGCTGGACGCCACCCTGATCCACCAGAGCATCACCGGCCTGTACGAGACACGGATCGA
CCTGTCTCAGCTGGGAGGCGACAAAAGGCCGGCGGCCACGAAAAAGGCCGGCCAGGCAAAAAAGAAAAAG
GAATTCGAGGGCAGAGGAAGTCTGCTAACATGCGGTGACGTCGAGGAGAATCCTGGCCCAGTGAGCAAGG
GCGAGGAGGATAACATGGCCTCTCTCCCAGCGACACATGAGTTACACATCTTTGGCTCCATCAACGGTGT
GGACTTTGACATGGTGGGTCAGGGCACCGGCAATCCAAATGATGGTTATGAGGAGTTAAACCTGAAGTCC
ACCAAGGGTGACCTCCAGTTCTCCCCCTGGATTCTGGTCCCTCATATCGGGTATGGCTTCCATCAGTACC
TGCCCTACCCTGACGGGATGTCGCCTTTCCAGGCCGCCATGGTAGATGGCTCCGGATACCAAGTCCATCG
CACAATGCAGTTTGAAGATGGTGCCTCCCTTACTGTTAACTACCGCTACACCTACGAGGGAAGCCACATC
AAAGGAGAGGCCCAGGTGAAGGGGACTGGTTTCCCTGCTGACGGTCCTGTGATGACCAACTCGCTGACCG
CTGCGGACTGGTGCAGGTCGAAGAAGACTTACCCCAACGACAAAACCATCATCAGTACCTTTAAGTGGAG
TTACACCACTGGAAATGGCAAGCGCTACCGGAGCACTGCGCGGACCACCTACACCTTTGCCAAGCCAATG
GCGGCTAACTATCTGAAGAACCAGCCGATGTACGTGTTCCGTAAGACGGAGCTCAAGCACTCCAAGACCG
AGCTCAACTTCAAGGAGTGGCAAAAGGCCTTTACCGATGTGATGGGCATGGACGAGCTGTACAAGTCTAG
AAGCGCTGGTACCGGATCCGGC
